Addgene plasmid #124539: 8xCTS1_deltaC55A-hutRNApro_BsmBIplch-SAMsgRNA_14nt Buffer_delta-hutRNApro_SV40polyA
Purpose: Cloning vector for tRNA-released synergistic activation mediator gRNA. BsmBI flanked placeholder for spacer cloning.
Depositing lab: Tudor Fulga. Depositing organization: University of Oxford. Publication: Decoupling tRNA promoter and processing activities enables specific Pol-II Cas9 guide RNA expression. Knapp DJHF, Michaels YS, Jamilly M, Ferry QRV, Barbosa H, Milne TA, Fulga TA. Nat Commun. 2019 Apr 2;10(1):1490. doi: 10.1038/s41467-019-09148-3. PubMed 30940799.
Backbone
  Vector backbone: P1-EYFP-pA (Construct 5) (Addgene: 55197)
  Vector type: Mammalian Expression
Growth in bacteria
  Bacterial resistance: Ampicillin, 100 μg/mL
  Growth temperature: 37°C
  Growth strain: DH5alpha
  Copy number: Unknown
Gene/Insert
  Gene/Insert name: deltaC55A-hutRNApro_BsmBIplch-SAMsgRNA_14nt Buffer_delta-hutRNApro
  gRNA/shRNA sequence: Unknown
  Species: H. sapiens (human)
  Mutation: d11-41 C55A, d11-41
  Promoter: Minimal ADE
  Cloning method: Restriction Enzyme; 5′ cloning site Unknown (unknown if destroyed)
Terms and licenses: Academic/Nonprofit Terms; Industry Terms: Not Available to Industry
Depositor comments: Engineered tRNA scaffold-flanked sgRNA containing 2xMS2 loops with a BsmBI cloning site for spacer cloning. The flanking variants show low/absent background with moderate guide release capability. Enhancer elements can be exchanged using the NheI site, and promoter/enhancer region can be changed using NcoI NheI double digestion. Please visit https://www.biorxiv.org/content/10.1101/342485v1 for BioRxiv preprint.
How to cite: 8xCTS1_deltaC55A-hutRNApro_BsmBIplch-SAMsgRNA_14nt Buffer_delta-hutRNApro_SV40polyA was a gift from Tudor Fulga (Addgene plasmid # 124539 ; http://n2t.net/addgene:124539 ; RRID:Addgene_124539)
