[The description below was written by a language model from this plasmid's Addgene catalogue record and pLannotate feature annotations shown in this document.]
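Description:
8xCTS1_deltaC55A-hutRNApro_BsmBIplch-SAMsgRNA_14nt Buffer_delta-hutRNApro_SV40polyA is a 3,613 bp mammalian expression plasmid built on the P1-EYFP-pA backbone. It serves as a cloning vector for guide RNAs that are transcribed by RNA polymerase II and released by tRNA processing. It is propagated in E. coli through a high-copy ColE1/pUC-type origin with ampicillin selection (AmpR with its bla promoter), and it also carries an f1 phage origin. Short annotated fragments of lacZα, TcR and SV40 large T antigen appear to be backbone remnants rather than functional genes.

The payload is an S. pyogenes Cas9 sgRNA scaffold of the synergistic activation mediator (SAM) type. Its two MS2 stem loops recruit MS2 coat protein fusions for transcriptional activation. A BsmBI-flanked placeholder sits where the spacer is to be inserted. On either side of the guide are engineered human proline tRNA scaffolds: a d11-41 C55A variant upstream and a d11-41 variant downstream, the latter separated from the guide by a 14 nt buffer. According to the depositor, these variants give low or absent background with moderate guide release, consistent with the associated publication's aim of separating tRNA processing from intrinsic tRNA promoter activity.

The catalogue lists the promoter as "Minimal ADE", preceded by the 8xCTS1 element named in the title, though neither is annotated in the feature tables. A synthetic poly(A) signal and an α2-globin Pol II pause site lie upstream, presumably to insulate the cassette from read-through, and an SV40 poly(A) signal terminates the transcript. Enhancer elements can be exchanged at the NheI site, and the whole promoter/enhancer region can be replaced by NcoI/NheI digestion. The two feature tables show the same features in opposite orientations.
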