Features (pLannotate 1.2.2; 14 found; start..end, strand, type, name):
    468..1328    -  CDS            AmpR: β-lactamase; bla; confers resistance to ampicillin, carbenicillin, and related antibiotics
   1329..1433    -  promoter       AmpR promoter: bla
   1460..1915    +  rep_origin     f1 ori (sequence partly withheld): f1 bacteriophage origin of replication; arrow indicates direction of (+) strand synthesis
   1920..1987    -  CDS            lacZα (fragment): LacZα fragment of β-galactosidase; lacZ fragment
   2046..2094    +  polyA_signal   poly(A) signal: synthetic polyadenylation signal
   2108..2199    +  misc_feature   pause site: RNA polymerase II transcriptional pause signal from the human α2 globin gene
   2720..2738    +  misc_RNA       MS2 stem loop: stem loop that binds the bacteriophage MS2 coat protein
   2749..2785    +  misc_RNA       gRNA scaffold (fragment): guide RNA scaffold for the Streptococcus pyogenes CRISPR/Cas9 system
   2790..2808    +  misc_RNA       MS2 stem loop: stem loop that binds the bacteriophage MS2 coat protein
   2819..2838    +  misc_RNA       gRNA scaffold (fragment): guide RNA scaffold for the Streptococcus pyogenes CRISPR/Cas9 system
   2924..3045    -  polyA_signal   SV40 poly(A) signal: SV40 polyadenylation signal
   3068..3136    -  CDS            large T antigen (fragment): large T antigen from SV40 (simian virus 40)
   3158..3241    +  CDS            TcR (fragment): tetracycline efflux protein; tet; confers resistance to tetracycline
   3322..297     -  rep_origin     ori (across the origin): high-copy-number ColE1/pMB1/pBR322/pUC origin of replication
>Addgene plasmid #124539 | 8xCTS1_deltaC55A-hutRNApro_BsmBIplch-SAMsgRNA_14nt Buffer_delta-hutRNApro_SV40polyA | depositor full sequence | sequence record 237649 | 8xCTS1_deltaC55A-hutRNApro_BsmBIplch-SAMsgRNA_14nt Buffer_delta-hutRNApro_SV40polyA sequence 3613 bps
TCCGGTAACTATCGTCTTGAGTCCAACCCGGTAAGACACGACTTATCGCCACTGGCAGCAGCCACTGGTA
ACAGGATTAGCAGAGCGAGGTATGTAGGCGGTGCTACAGAGTTCTTGAAGTGGTGGCCTAACTACGGCTA
CACTAGAAGGACAGTATTTGGTATCTGCGCTCTGCTGAAGCCAGTTACCTTCGGAAAAAGAGTTGGTAGC
TCTTGATCCGGCAAACAAACCACCGCTGGTAGCGGTGGTTTTTTTGTTTGCAAGCAGCAGATTACGCGCA
GAAAAAAAGGATCTCAAGAAGATCCTTTGATCTTTTCTACGGGGTCTGACGCTCAGTGGAACGAAAACTC
ACGTTAAGGGATTTTGGTCATGAGATTATCAAAAAGGATCTTCACCTAGATCCTTTTAAATTAAAAATGA
AGTTTTAAATCAATCTAAAGTATATATGAGTAAACTTGGTCTGACAGTTACCAATGCTTAATCAGTGAGG
CACCTATCTCAGCGATCTGTCTATTTCGTTCATCCATAGTTGCCTGACTCCCCGTCGTGTAGATAACTAC
GATACGGGAGGGCTTACCATCTGGCCCCAGTGCTGCAATGATACCGCGAGACCCACGCTCACCGGCTCCA
GATTTATCAGCAATAAACCAGCCAGCCGGAAGGGCCGAGCGCAGAAGTGGTCCTGCAACTTTATCCGCCT
CCATCCAGTCTATTAATTGTTGCCGGGAAGCTAGAGTAAGTAGTTCGCCAGTTAATAGTTTGCGCAACGT
TGTTGCCATTGCTACAGGCATCGTGGTGTCACGCTCGTCGTTTGGTATGGCTTCATTCAGCTCCGGTTCC
CAACGATCAAGGCGAGTTACATGATCCCCCATGTTGTGCAAAAAAGCGGTTAGCTCCTTCGGTCCTCCGA
TCGTTGTCAGAAGTAAGTTGGCCGCAGTGTTATCACTCATGGTTATGGCAGCACTGCATAATTCTCTTAC
TGTCATGCCATCCGTAAGATGCTTTTCTGTGACTGGTGAGTACTCAACCAAGTCATTCTGAGAATAGTGT
ATGCGGCGACCGAGTTGCTCTTGCCCGGCGTCAATACGGGATAATACCGCGCCACATAGCAGAACTTTAA
AAGTGCTCATCATTGGAAAACGTTCTTCGGGGCGAAAACTCTCAAGGATCTTACCGCTGTTGAGATCCAG
TTCGATGTAACCCACTCGTGCACCCAACTGATCTTCAGCATCTTTTACTTTCACCAGCGTTTCTGGGTGA
GCAAAAACAGGAAGGCAAAATGCCGCAAAAAAGGGAATAAGGGCGACACGGAAATGTTGAATACTCATAC
TCTTCCTTTTTCAATATTATTGAAGCATTTATCAGGGTTATTGTCTCATGAGCGGATACATATTTGAATG
TATTTAGAAAAATAAACAAATAGGGGTTCCGCGCACATTTCCCCGAAAAGTGCCACCTG
[124 nt withheld, positions 1460-1583]
C
[91 nt withheld, positions 1585-1675]
A
[49 nt withheld, positions 1677-1725]
CCTTTGACGTTGGAGTCCACGTTCTTT
[37 nt withheld, positions 1753-1789]
ACCCTATCTCGGTCTATTCTTTTGATTTATAAGGGATTTTGCCGATTTCGGCCTATTGGTTAAAAAATGA
GCTGATTTAACAAAAATTTAACGCGAATTTTAACAAAATATTAACGTTTACAATTTCCCATTCGCCATTC
AGGCTGCGCAACTGTTGGGAAGGGCGATCGGTGCGGGCCTCTTCGCTATTACGCCAGCCCAAGCTACCAT
GATAAGTAAGTAATATTAAGGTACGGGAGGTACTTGGAGCGGCCGCAATAAAATATCTTTATTTTCATTA
CATCTGTGTGTTGGTTTTTTGTGTGAATCGATAGTACTAACATACGCTCTCCATCAAAACAAAACGAAAC
AAAACAAACTAGCAAAATAGGCTGTCCCCAGTGCAAGTGCAGGTGCCAGAACATTTCTCTATCGATAGCT
AGCTGAAATATTAATGTCGCGACTATTAATATTTTCAGGCTAGCCATGCTTCGCTACACGCGACTATTAA
TATTTTCAGGCTAGCCATGCTTCGCTACACGCGACTATTAATATTTTCAAGCTAGCCATGCTTCGCTACA
CGCGACTATTAATATTTTCAGGCTAGCCATGCTTCGCTAACGCGACTATTAATATTTTCAGGCTAGTCAT
GCTTCGCTACACGCGACTATTAATATTTTCAGGCTAGCCATGCTTCGCTACACGCGACTATTAATATTTT
CAGGCTAGCCATGCTTCGCTACACGCGACTATTAATATTTTCAGGCTAGCCATGCTTCGCTACACGCGAC
TATTAATATTTTCAGGCTAGCGGGGGGCTATAAAAGGGGGTGGGGGCGTTCGTCCTGCTATCTAGCGTCG
CGTTGACCATGCCAACGGCTCGTTGGGAGGTCCCGGGTTAAAATCCCGGACGAGCCCGGAGACGGACGTC
TCCGTTTTAGAGCTAGGCCAACATGAGGATCACCCATGTCTGCAGGGCCTAGCAAGTTAAAATAAGGCTA
GTCCGTTATCAACTTGGCCAACATGAGGATCACCCATGTCTGCAGGGCCAAGTGGCACCGAGTCGGTGCA
ACCAGTTTGTGTCGGCTCGTTGGGAGGTCCCGGGTTCAAATCCCGGACGAGCCCGGGACGGCCGGCCGCT
TCGAGCAGACATGATAAGATACATTGATGAGTTTGGACAAACCACAACTAGAATGCAGTGAAAAAAATGC
TTTATTTGTGAAATTTGTGATGCTATTGCTTTATTTGTAACCATTATAAGCTGCAATAAACAAGTTAACA
ACAACAATTGCATTCATTTTATGTTTCAGGTTCAGGGGGAGGTGTGGGAGGTTTTTTAAAGCAAGTAAAA
CCTCTACAAATGTGGTAAAATCGATAAGGATCGAGTATGTCGACCGATGCCCTTGAGAGCCTTCAACCCA
GTCAGCTCCTTCCGGTGGGCGCGGGGCATGACTATCGTCGCCGCACTTATGATGCAACTCGTAGGACAGG
TGCATGTGAGCAAAAGGCCAGCAAAAGGCCAGGAACCGTAAAAAGGCCGCGTTGCTGGCGTTTTTCCATA
GGCTCCGCCCCCCTGACGAGCATCACAAAAATCGACGCTCAAGTCAGAGGTGGCGAAACCCGACAGGACT
ATAAAGATACCAGGCGTTTCCCCCTGGAAGCTCCCTCGTGCGCTCTCCTGTTCCGACCCTGCCGCTTACC
GGATACCTGTCCGCCTTTCTCCCTTCGGGAAGCGTGGCGCTTTCTCAATGCTCACGCTGTAGGTATCTCA
GTTCGGTGTAGGTCGTTCGCTCCAAGCTGGGCTGTGTGCACGAACCCCCCGTTCAGCCCGACCGCTGCGC
CTTA
