Features (pLannotate 1.2.2; 14 found; start..end, strand, type, name):
    373..456     -  CDS            TcR (fragment): tetracycline efflux protein; tet; confers resistance to tetracycline
    478..546     +  CDS            large T antigen (fragment): large T antigen from SV40 (simian virus 40)
    569..690     +  polyA_signal   SV40 poly(A) signal: SV40 polyadenylation signal
    776..795     -  misc_RNA       gRNA scaffold (fragment): guide RNA scaffold for the Streptococcus pyogenes CRISPR/Cas9 system
    806..824     -  misc_RNA       MS2 stem loop: stem loop that binds the bacteriophage MS2 coat protein
    829..865     -  misc_RNA       gRNA scaffold (fragment): guide RNA scaffold for the Streptococcus pyogenes CRISPR/Cas9 system
    876..894     -  misc_RNA       MS2 stem loop: stem loop that binds the bacteriophage MS2 coat protein
   1415..1506    -  misc_feature   pause site: RNA polymerase II transcriptional pause signal from the human α2 globin gene
   1520..1568    -  polyA_signal   poly(A) signal: synthetic polyadenylation signal
   1627..1694    +  CDS            lacZα (fragment): LacZα fragment of β-galactosidase; lacZ fragment
   1726..2154    -  rep_origin     f1 ori (sequence partly withheld): f1 bacteriophage origin of replication; arrow indicates direction of (+) strand synthesis
   2181..2285    +  promoter       AmpR promoter: bla
   2286..3146    +  CDS            AmpR: β-lactamase; bla; confers resistance to ampicillin, carbenicillin, and related antibiotics
   3317..292     +  rep_origin     ori (across the origin): high-copy-number ColE1/pMB1/pBR322/pUC origin of replication
>Addgene plasmid #124539 | 8xCTS1_deltaC55A-hutRNApro_BsmBIplch-SAMsgRNA_14nt Buffer_delta-hutRNApro_SV40polyA | addgene full sequence | sequence record 242319 | Addgene NGS Result
TAAGGCGCAGCGGTCGGGCTGAACGGGGGGTTCGTGCACACAGCCCAGCTTGGAGCGAACGACCTACACC
GAACTGAGATACCTACAGCGTGAGCTATGAGAAAGCGCCACGCTTCCCGAAGGGAGAAAGGCGGACAGGT
ATCCGGTAAGCGGCAGGGTCGGAACAGGAGAGCGCACGAGGGAGCTTCCAGGGGGAAACGCCTGGTATCT
TTATAGTCCTGTCGGGTTTCGCCACCTCTGACTTGAGCGTCGATTTTTGTGATGCTCGTCAGGGGGGCGG
AGCCTATGGAAAAACGCCAGCAACGCGGCCTTTTTACGGTTCCTGGCCTTTTGCTGGCCTTTTGCTCACA
TGCACCTGTCCTACGAGTTGCATCATAAGTGCGGCGACGATAGTCATGCCCCGCGCCCACCGGAAGGAGC
TGACTGGGTTGAAGGCTCTCAAGGGCATCGGTCGACATACTCGATCCTTATCGATTTTACCACATTTGTA
GAGGTTTTACTTGCTTTAAAAAACCTCCCACACCTCCCCCTGAACCTGAAACATAAAATGAATGCAATTG
TTGTTGTTAACTTGTTTATTGCAGCTTATAATGGTTACAAATAAAGCAATAGCATCACAAATTTCACAAA
TAAAGCATTTTTTTCACTGCATTCTAGTTGTGGTTTGTCCAAACTCATCAATGTATCTTATCATGTCTGC
TCGAAGCGGCCGGCCGTCCCGGGCTCGTCCGGGATTTGAACCCGGGACCTCCCAACGAGCCGACACAAAC
TGGTTGCACCGACTCGGTGCCACTTGGCCCTGCAGACATGGGTGATCCTCATGTTGGCCAAGTTGATAAC
GGACTAGCCTTATTTTAACTTGCTAGGCCCTGCAGACATGGGTGATCCTCATGTTGGCCTAGCTCTAAAA
CGGAGACGTCCGTCTCCGGGCTCGTCCGGGATTTTAACCCGGGACCTCCCAACGAGCCGTTGGCATGGTC
AACGCGACGCTAGATAGCAGGACGAACGCCCCCACCCCCTTTTATAGCCCCCCGCTAGCCTGAAAATATT
AATAGTCGCGTGTAGCGAAGCATGGCTAGCCTGAAAATATTAATAGTCGCGTGTAGCGAAGCATGGCTAG
CCTGAAAATATTAATAGTCGCGTGTAGCGAAGCATGGCTAGCCTGAAAATATTAATAGTCGCGTGTAGCG
AAGCATGACTAGCCTGAAAATATTAATAGTCGCGTTAGCGAAGCATGGCTAGCCTGAAAATATTAATAGT
CGCGTGTAGCGAAGCATGGCTAGCTTGAAAATATTAATAGTCGCGTGTAGCGAAGCATGGCTAGCCTGAA
AATATTAATAGTCGCGTGTAGCGAAGCATGGCTAGCCTGAAAATATTAATAGTCGCGACATTAATATTTC
AGCTAGCTATCGATAGAGAAATGTTCTGGCACCTGCACTTGCACTGGGGACAGCCTATTTTGCTAGTTTG
TTTTGTTTCGTTTTGTTTTGATGGAGAGCGTATGTTAGTACTATCGATTCACACAAAAAACCAACACACA
GATGTAATGAAAATAAAGATATTTTATTGCGGCCGCTCCAAGTACCTCCCGTACCTTAATATTACTTACT
TATCATGGTAGCTTGGGCTGGCGTAATAGCGAAGAGGCCCGCACCGATCGCCCTTCCCAACAGTTGCGCA
GCCTGAATGGCGAATGGCAAATTGTAAGCGTTAATATTTTGTTAAAATTCGCGTTAAATTTTTGTTAAAT
CAGCTCATTTTTTAACCAATAGGCCGAAATCGGCAAAATCCCTTATAAATCAAAAGAATAGACCGAGATA
GGGT
[37 nt withheld, positions 1825-1861]
AAAGAACGTGGACTCCAACGTCAAAGG
[49 nt withheld, positions 1889-1937]
T
[91 nt withheld, positions 1939-2029]
G
[124 nt withheld, positions 2031-2154]
CAGGTGGCACTTTTCGGGGAAATGTGCGCGGAACCCCTATTTGTTTATTTTTCTAAATACATTCAAATAT
GTATCCGCTCATGAGACAATAACCCTGATAAATGCTTCAATAATATTGAAAAAGGAAGAGTATGAGTATT
CAACATTTCCGTGTCGCCCTTATTCCCTTTTTTGCGGCATTTTGCCTTCCTGTTTTTGCTCACCCAGAAA
CGCTGGTGAAAGTAAAAGATGCTGAAGATCAGTTGGGTGCACGAGTGGGTTACATCGAACTGGATCTCAA
CAGCGGTAAGATCCTTGAGAGTTTTCGCCCCGAAGAACGTTTTCCAATGATGAGCACTTTTAAAGTTCTG
CTATGTGGCGCGGTATTATCCCGTATTGACGCCGGGCAAGAGCAACTCGGTCGCCGCATACACTATTCTC
AGAATGACTTGGTTGAGTACTCACCAGTCACAGAAAAGCATCTTACGGATGGCATGACAGTAAGAGAATT
ATGCAGTGCTGCCATAACCATGAGTGATAACACTGCGGCCAACTTACTTCTGACAACGATCGGAGGACCG
AAGGAGCTAACCGCTTTTTTGCACAACATGGGGGATCATGTAACTCGCCTTGATCGTTGGGAACCGGAGC
TGAATGAAGCCATACCAAACGACGAGCGTGACACCACGATGCCTGTAGCAATGGCAACAACGTTGCGCAA
ACTATTAACTGGCGAACTACTTACTCTAGCTTCCCGGCAACAATTAATAGACTGGATGGAGGCGGATAAA
GTTGCAGGACCACTTCTGCGCTCGGCCCTTCCGGCTGGCTGGTTTATTGCTGATAAATCTGGAGCCGGTG
AGCGTGGGTCTCGCGGTATCATTGCAGCACTGGGGCCAGATGGTAAGCCCTCCCGTATCGTAGTTATCTA
CACGACGGGGAGTCAGGCAACTATGGATGAACGAAATAGACAGATCGCTGAGATAGGTGCCTCACTGATT
AAGCATTGGTAACTGTCAGACCAAGTTTACTCATATATACTTTAGATTGATTTAAAACTTCATTTTTAAT
TTAAAAGGATCTAGGTGAAGATCCTTTTTGATAATCTCATGACCAAAATCCCTTAACGTGAGTTTTCGTT
CCACTGAGCGTCAGACCCCGTAGAAAAGATCAAAGGATCTTCTTGAGATCCTTTTTTTCTGCGCGTAATC
TGCTGCTTGCAAACAAAAAAACCACCGCTACCAGCGGTGGTTTGTTTGCCGGATCAAGAGCTACCAACTC
TTTTTCCGAAGGTAACTGGCTTCAGCAGAGCGCAGATACCAAATACTGTTCTTCTAGTGTAGCCGTAGTT
AGGCCACCACTTCAAGAACTCTGTAGCACCGCCTACATACCTCGCTCTGCTAATCCTGTTACCAGTGGCT
GCTGCCAGTGGCGATAAGTCGTGTCTTACCGGGTTGGACTCAAGACGATAGTTACCGGA
